>Addgene plasmid #18279 | T4 Lysozyme T34K WT* | addgene partial sequence | sequence record 24066 | 3primeUP
CGAAAAAGCCCGCTCATTAGGCGGGCTCAGATCTGCTCATGTTTGACAGCTTATCATCGATAAGCTTCGG
CAATAAATTCTTGATATGTTTTCATATGTTTCCTTTAAATATTTTAATTAGTAATTGTCTATTCAAGTAA
TTGTGAATATACTATCACAATTCCAAGAGAAAGTAAACAGCTTTATAGATTTTTATACGCGTCCCAAGTG
CCAGTTCTAAACGTTGTAATGACTCGTTTTGCGCGATTAGGTGTTTGATTATACCATCTACTTTTAGCTA
AGTTAACTGCTGCTTCATCCCAGCGTTTTTGTTGAAGCATACGTAAAGAGTTAGTAAATCCTGCCACACC
GGTTTCTCCCATTTGGAAAACCATATTAATCAATGCAGCGCGACGAACCGCATCAAGAGAATCATAAACC
GGTTTTAATTTAGCATTTCTCAGAATTCCGCGAACAGCAGCATCAACATCCTGATTAAAGAGTTTTTCAG
CCTCATCTTTTGTAATTACACCATTAGTATTACGCCCAATAGCTTTATCTAATTCAGATTTAGCAGCATT
AAGTGATGGACTTTTTTTAAGCAAATGACCGATGCCAATAGTGTAATAGCCTTCTGTGTCTTTATAGATT
TTAAGTCTAAGACCTTCATCTATACGTAACATTTCAAATATATTCATAATACCTCCTAAGCATCGATGGA
TCCTGTTTCCTGTGTGAATTGTTATCCGCTCACATTCCACACATTATACGAGCCGATGATAATTGTCACA
GGGGATGGGGAGTAGCTGACCTGTTCNGTGGAATGTANCGCTCCATCACCATAACAGCGAGATATGCACG
GG
