[The description below was written by a language model from this plasmid's Addgene catalogue record.]
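Description:
T4 Lysozyme T34K WT* is a bacterial expression plasmid built on the pHS1403 backbone (about 5 kb without insert) that carries a mutant form of the bacteriophage T4 lysozyme gene (gene e). It is maintained in E. coli as a high-copy plasmid under ampicillin selection. The record does not name the origin of replication, nor the promoter or other regulatory elements that drive expression from this backbone, and no feature table is available to fill in those details.

The insert is roughly 600 bp and was cloned as a BamHI–HindIII fragment, with both sites preserved, so the lysozyme cassette can be excised or exchanged. According to the depositor's notes, the BamHI site lies 27 bp from the start codon and the HindIII site 115 bp beyond the stop codon, meaning the fragment includes short flanking untranslated regions around the coding sequence. The encoded protein carries a threonine-to-lysine substitution at residue 34, recorded in the "WT*" background. The record does not define that term; in the T4 lysozyme literature it generally denotes the cysteine-free pseudo-wild-type protein used as a reference for point mutants. No tags or fusion partners are listed.

The intended use is not stated explicitly, but a single-site substitution in an E. coli expression vector is consistent with producing recombinant mutant lysozyme for studies of how individual residue changes affect the protein, for example its stability, structure or folding. Distribution is limited to academic and nonprofit users.
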