Addgene plasmid #18279: T4 Lysozyme T34K WT*
Depositing lab: Brian Matthews. Depositing organization: University of Oregon.
Backbone
  Vector backbone: pHS1403
  Backbone size w/o insert (bp): 5000
  Vector type: Bacterial Expression
Growth in bacteria
  Bacterial resistance: Ampicillin, 100 μg/mL
  Growth temperature: 37°C
  Growth strain: DH5alpha
  Copy number: High Copy
Gene/Insert
  Gene/Insert name: T4 Lysozyme (alt name: AT34K)
  Species: Bacteriophage T4
  Insert size (bp): 600
  Mutation: T34K WT*
  GenBank ID: NP_049736
  Entrez Gene: e (a.k.a. T4p123)
  Cloning method: Restriction Enzyme; 5′ cloning site BamHI (not destroyed); 3′ cloning site HindIII (not destroyed)
  Sequencing primers: 5′ na; 3′ GGCGTATCACGAGGCCC
Terms and licenses: Academic/Nonprofit Terms; Industry Terms: Not Available to Industry
Depositor comments: The BamHI site is 27 bp from the ATG and the HindIII site is 115 bp from the stop.
How to cite: T4 Lysozyme T34K WT* was a gift from Brian Matthews (Addgene plasmid # 18279 ; http://n2t.net/addgene:18279 ; RRID:Addgene_18279)
